Addgene plasmid #87480: NI-7
Purpose: For library amplification of fragment NI-7
Depositing lab: Steve Pollard. Depositing organization: University of Edinburgh. Publication: STAR: a simple TAL effector assembly reaction using isothermal assembly. Gogolok S, Garcia-Diaz C, Pollard SM. Sci Rep. 2016 Sep 12;6:33209. doi: 10.1038/srep33209. PubMed 27615025.
Backbone
  Vector backbone: pMA-T
  Backbone manufacturer: Life Technologies
  Vector type: TALEN, Synthetic Biology ; TALE DBD library preparation
Growth in bacteria
  Bacterial resistance: Ampicillin, 100 μg/mL
  Growth temperature: 37°C
  Growth strain: DH5alpha
  Copy number: High Copy
Gene/Insert
  Gene/Insert name: NI-7
  Species: Synthetic
  Cloning method: Unknown
Terms and licenses: Academic/Nonprofit Terms; Industry Terms: Not Available to Industry
How to cite: NI-7 was a gift from Steve Pollard (Addgene plasmid # 87480 ; http://n2t.net/addgene:87480 ; RRID:Addgene_87480)
