[The description below was written by a language model from this plasmid's Addgene catalogue record and pLannotate feature annotations shown in this document.]
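Description:
NI-7 is a small (about 2.5 kb) bacterial cloning plasmid built on the pMA-T gene-synthesis backbone. It serves as a storage and template vector for one synthetic TAL effector repeat module. It is propagated in E. coli at high copy from a ColE1/pUC-type origin and selected with ampicillin through the β-lactamase gene and its native bla promoter. The remaining backbone annotations are short remnants: partial M13 origin, lacZα, lacI and RSF origin matches, plus a T7 promoter just upstream of the insert. These appear to be leftovers of the cloning backbone and not working parts of an expression system. The record gives no indication that the insert is meant to be expressed from this plasmid.

The payload is a synthetic fragment of roughly 100 bp, which the automated annotation matches to the repeat region of the Xanthomonas oryzae TAL effector AvrXa10. That size is consistent with a single TALE DNA-binding repeat. In the standard TALE code, "NI" is the repeat-variable diresidue that specifies adenine. The "7" presumably marks the position the module occupies in an ordered repeat array, although the record does not explain the naming.

The stated purpose is library amplification of fragment NI-7. The plasmid therefore acts as a template from which this module is amplified to build a collection of position-specific repeat fragments. These fragments feed a TAL effector assembly scheme based on isothermal assembly, used to construct custom TALE DNA-binding domains for TALENs and related designer proteins. The cloning method used to insert the fragment is not recorded.
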