Features (pLannotate 1.2.2; 9 found; start..end, strand, type, name):
      3..134     -  rep_origin     M13 ori (fragment): M13 bacteriophage origin of replication; arrow indicates direction of (+) strand synthesis
    155..311     -  CDS            lacZα (fragment): LacZα fragment of β-galactosidase; lacZ fragment
    320..338     +  promoter       T7 promoter: promoter for bacteriophage T7 RNA polymerase
    391..498     +  CDS            avrXa10 (fragment): AVX10_XANOO - Experimental evidence at protein level: Swiss-Prot protein existence level 1. Avirulence protein. Induces the hypersensitive response (HR)in rice plants carrying the resistance gene Xa10. Activity depends on the presence of the core repeat domains; replacement with repeat domains from other proteins (AvrBs3 of X.euvesicatoria (AC P14727) or AvrXa7 of this organism) does not elicit the HR. Probably acts as a transcription factor in its host plant (rice) to induce plant resistance or disease. From Xanthomonas oryzae pv. oryzae.
    570..617     -  CDS            lacI (fragment): lac repressor; lacI; The lac repressor binds to the lac operator to inhibit transcription in E. coli. This inhibition can be relieved by adding lactose or isopropyl-β-D-thiogalactopyranoside (IPTG).
    654..694     -  rep_origin     RSF ori (fragment): Plasmids containing the RSF 1030 origin of replication can be propagated in E. coli cells that contain additional plasmids with compatible origins.
    772..1360    -  rep_origin     ori: high-copy-number ColE1/pMB1/pBR322/pUC origin of replication
   1531..2391    -  CDS            AmpR: β-lactamase; bla; confers resistance to ampicillin, carbenicillin, and related antibiotics
   2392..2496    -  promoter       AmpR promoter: bla
>Addgene plasmid #87480 | NI-7 | addgene full sequence | sequence record 174654 | Addgene NGS Result
CTAAATTGTAAGCGTTAATATTTTGTTAAAATTCGCGTTAAATTTTTGTTAAATCAGCTCATTTTTTAAC
CAATAGGCCGAAATCGGCAAAATCCCTTATAAATCAAAAGAATAGACCGAGATAGGGTTGAGTGGCCGCT
ACAGGGCGCTCCCATTCGCCATTCAGGCTGCGCAACTGTTGGGAAGGGCGTTTCGGTGCGGGCCTCTTCG
CTATTACGCCAGCTGGCGAAAGGGGGATGTGCTGCAAGGCGATTAAGTTGGGTAACGCCAGGGTTTTCCC
AGTCACGACGTTGTAAAACGACGGCCAGTGAGCGCGACGTAATACGACTCACTATAGGGCGAATTGGCGG
AAGGCCGTCAAGGCCACGTGTCTTGTCCAGAGCTCGTATCCTGCAGTTAACACCGGATCAAGTCGTGGCA
ATCGCGTCGAACATTGGGGGAAAGCAAGCCCTGGAAACCGTGCAAAGGTTGTTGCCGGTCCTGTGTCAGG
CGCATGGATTAACGCCCGCACAGGTTGTTCTGCAGGATACGGTACCTGGAGCACAAGACTGGCCTCATGG
GCCTTCCGCTCACTGCCCGCTTTCCAGTCGGGAAACCTGTCGTGCCAGCTGCATTAACATGGTCATAGCT
GTTTCCTTGCGTATTGGGCGCTCTCCGCTTCCTCGCTCACTGACTCGCTGCGCTCGGTCGTTCGGGTAAA
GCCTGGGGTGCCTAATGAGCAAAAGGCCAGCAAAAGGCCAGGAACCGTAAAAAGGCCGCGTTGCTGGCGT
TTTTCCATAGGCTCCGCCCCCCTGACGAGCATCACAAAAATCGACGCTCAAGTCAGAGGTGGCGAAACCC
GACAGGACTATAAAGATACCAGGCGTTTCCCCCTGGAAGCTCCCTCGTGCGCTCTCCTGTTCCGACCCTG
CCGCTTACCGGATACCTGTCCGCCTTTCTCCCTTCGGGAAGCGTGGCGCTTTCTCATAGCTCACGCTGTA
GGTATCTCAGTTCGGTGTAGGTCGTTCGCTCCAAGCTGGGCTGTGTGCACGAACCCCCCGTTCAGCCCGA
CCGCTGCGCCTTATCCGGTAACTATCGTCTTGAGTCCAACCCGGTAAGACACGACTTATCGCCACTGGCA
GCAGCCACTGGTAACAGGATTAGCAGAGCGAGGTATGTAGGCGGTGCTACAGAGTTCTTGAAGTGGTGGC
CTAACTACGGCTACACTAGAAGAACAGTATTTGGTATCTGCGCTCTGCTGAAGCCAGTTACCTTCGGAAA
AAGAGTTGGTAGCTCTTGATCCGGCAAACAAACCACCGCTGGTAGCGGTGGTTTTTTTGTTTGCAAGCAG
CAGATTACGCGCAGAAAAAAAGGATCTCAAGAAGATCCTTTGATCTTTTCTACGGGGTCTGACGCTCAGT
GGAACGAAAACTCACGTTAAGGGATTTTGGTCATGAGATTATCAAAAAGGATCTTCACCTAGATCCTTTT
AAATTAAAAATGAAGTTTTAAATCAATCTAAAGTATATATGAGTAAACTTGGTCTGACAGTTACCAATGC
TTAATCAGTGAGGCACCTATCTCAGCGATCTGTCTATTTCGTTCATCCATAGTTGCCTGACTCCCCGTCG
TGTAGATAACTACGATACGGGAGGGCTTACCATCTGGCCCCAGTGCTGCAATGATACCGCGAGAACCACG
CTCACCGGCTCCAGATTTATCAGCAATAAACCAGCCAGCCGGAAGGGCCGAGCGCAGAAGTGGTCCTGCA
ACTTTATCCGCCTCCATCCAGTCTATTAATTGTTGCCGGGAAGCTAGAGTAAGTAGTTCGCCAGTTAATA
GTTTGCGCAACGTTGTTGCCATTGCTACAGGCATCGTGGTGTCACGCTCGTCGTTTGGTATGGCTTCATT
CAGCTCCGGTTCCCAACGATCAAGGCGAGTTACATGATCCCCCATGTTGTGCAAAAAAGCGGTTAGCTCC
TTCGGTCCTCCGATCGTTGTCAGAAGTAAGTTGGCCGCAGTGTTATCACTCATGGTTATGGCAGCACTGC
ATAATTCTCTTACTGTCATGCCATCCGTAAGATGCTTTTCTGTGACTGGTGAGTACTCAACCAAGTCATT
CTGAGAATAGTGTATGCGGCGACCGAGTTGCTCTTGCCCGGCGTCAATACGGGATAATACCGCGCCACAT
AGCAGAACTTTAAAAGTGCTCATCATTGGAAAACGTTCTTCGGGGCGAAAACTCTCAAGGATCTTACCGC
TGTTGAGATCCAGTTCGATGTAACCCACTCGTGCACCCAACTGATCTTCAGCATCTTTTACTTTCACCAG
CGTTTCTGGGTGAGCAAAAACAGGAAGGCAAAATGCCGCAAAAAAGGGAATAAGGGCGACACGGAAATGT
TGAATACTCATACTCTTCCTTTTTCAATATTATTGAAGCATTTATCAGGGTTATTGTCTCATGAGCGGAT
ACATATTTGAATGTATTTAGAAAAATAAACAAATAGGGGTTCCGCGCACATTTCCCCGAAAAGTGCCAC
