>Addgene plasmid #87480 | NI-7 | depositor partial sequence | sequence record 170610 | NI-7 RVD flanked by BciVI sites
GTATCCTGCAGTTAACACCGGATCAAGTCGTGGCAATCGCGTCGAACATTGGGGGAAAGCAAGCCCTGGA
AACCGTGCAAAGGTTGTTGCCGGTCCTGTGTCAGGCGCATGGATTAACGCCCGCACAGGTTGTTCTGCAG
GATAC
